Addgene plasmid #123592: pcDNA6-N-3XFLAG-Gsk3b
Depositing lab: Bruce Beutler. Publication: LMBR1L regulates lymphopoiesis through Wnt/beta-catenin signaling. Choi JH, Zhong X, McAlpine W, Liao TC, Zhang D, Fang B, Russell J, Ludwig S, Nair-Gill E, Zhang Z, Wang KW, Misawa T, Zhan X, Choi M, Wang T, Li X, Tang M, Sun Q, Yu L, Murray AR, Moresco EMY, Beutler B. Science. 2019 May 10;364(6440). pii: 364/6440/eaau0812. doi: 10.1126/science.aau0812. PubMed 31073040.
Backbone
  Vector backbone: pcDNA6
  Backbone size w/o insert (bp): 5079
  Total vector size (bp): 6342
  Vector type: Mammalian Expression
Growth in bacteria
  Bacterial resistance: Ampicillin, 100 μg/mL
  Growth temperature: 37°C
  Growth strain: DH5alpha
  Copy number: Unknown
Gene/Insert
  Gene/Insert name: glycogen synthase kinase 3 beta
  Species: M. musculus (mouse)
  Insert size (bp): 1263
  GenBank ID: NM_019827.7
  Entrez Gene: Gsk3b (a.k.a. 7330414F15Rik, 8430431H08Rik, GSK-3, GSK-3beta, GSK3)
  Tag / fusion protein: FLAG (N terminal on backbone)
  Cloning method: Ligation Independent Cloning
  Sequencing primers: 5′ TAATACGACTCACTATAGGG; 3′ TAGAAGGCACAGTCGAGGC
Terms and licenses: Academic/Nonprofit Terms; Industry Terms: Not Available to Industry
How to cite: pcDNA6-N-3XFLAG-Gsk3b was a gift from Bruce Beutler (Addgene plasmid # 123592 ; http://n2t.net/addgene:123592 ; RRID:Addgene_123592)
