[The description below was written by a language model from this plasmid's Addgene catalogue record and pLannotate feature annotations shown in this document.]
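Description:
pcDNA6-N-3XFLAG-Gsk3b is a mammalian expression plasmid of about 6.3 kb, built on the pcDNA6 backbone, that drives production of mouse glycogen synthase kinase 3 beta (Gsk3b) carrying an N-terminal 3xFLAG epitope tag supplied by the backbone. The roughly 1.26 kb coding sequence was inserted by ligation-independent cloning. It lies downstream of the human cytomegalovirus immediate-early enhancer and promoter and is followed by the bovine growth hormone polyadenylation signal, an arrangement that gives strong constitutive expression after transfection. A T7 promoter sits between the CMV promoter and the tag and also serves as a sequencing primer site. The automated annotation detects only a fragment of the 3xFLAG sequence just upstream of the Gsk3b reading frame. It also reports several short fragment hits (HIV-1 LTR, BleoR/ble, lacI) that are most likely small homology matches rather than functional elements.

In E. coli the plasmid is maintained through a high-copy ColE1/pUC-type origin and selected with ampicillin via the beta-lactamase gene; an f1 origin is also present. For selection in mammalian cells, a blasticidin S deaminase (BSD) cassette is driven by the SV40 early promoter and terminated by the SV40 polyadenylation signal. An EM7 bacterial promoter ahead of BSD also allows blasticidin selection in bacteria.

GSK3β is a constitutively active kinase that negatively regulates Wnt signalling by phosphorylating β-catenin and other substrates. The plasmid was deposited with a study of Wnt/β-catenin signalling in lymphopoiesis. The FLAG tag makes the protein suited to detection by immunoblotting and to immunoprecipitation or interaction assays in transfected cells, although the record does not specify the exact experiments.
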