Features (pLannotate 1.2.2; 23 found; start..end, strand, type, name):
      1..380     +  enhancer       CMV enhancer: human cytomegalovirus immediate early enhancer
    381..584     +  promoter       CMV promoter: human cytomegalovirus (CMV) immediate early promoter
    580..613     +  LTR            5' LTR (truncated) (fragment): truncated 5' long terminal repeat (LTR) from HIV-1
    629..647     +  promoter       T7 promoter: promoter for bacteriophage T7 RNA polymerase
    695..715     +  CDS            3xFLAG (fragment): three tandem FLAG® epitope tags
    738..1997    +  CDS            Gsk3b: GSK3B_MOUSE - Experimental evidence at protein level: Swiss-Prot protein existence level 1. Constitutively active protein kinase that acts as a negative regulator in the hormonal control of glucose homeostasis, Wnt signaling and regulation of transcription factors and microtubules, by phosphorylating and inactivating glycogen synthase (GYS1 or GYS2), EIF2B, CTNNB1/beta-catenin, APC, AXIN1, DPYSL2/CRMP2, JUN, NFATC1/NFATC, MAPT/TAU and MACF1. Requires primed phosphorylation of the majority of its substrates. In skeletal muscle, contributes to insulin regulation of glycogen synthesis by phosphor
   2069..2293    +  polyA_signal   bGH poly(A) signal: bovine growth hormone polyadenylation signal
   2297..2318    +  promoter       SV40 promoter (fragment): SV40 enhancer and early promoter
   2339..2767    +  rep_origin     f1 ori (sequence partly withheld): f1 bacteriophage origin of replication; arrow indicates direction of (+) strand synthesis
   2781..3110    +  promoter       SV40 promoter: SV40 enhancer and early promoter
   3158..3205    +  promoter       EM7 promoter: synthetic bacterial promoter&nbsp
   3224..3622    +  CDS            BSD: blasticidin S deaminase; Aspergillus terreus BSD; confers resistance to blasticidin
   3623..3650    +  CDS            BleoR (fragment): antibiotic-binding protein; Sh ble from Streptoalloteichus hindustanus; confers resistance to bleomycin, phleomycin, and Zeocin™
   3660..3785    +  CDS            ble (fragment): BLE_KLEPN - Experimental evidence at protein level: Swiss-Prot protein existence level 1. Binding protein with a strong affinity to the bleomycin family of antibiotics. Binds to CL990; an antimitotic-antibiotic compound. From Klebsiella pneumoniae.
   3780..3901    +  polyA_signal   SV40 poly(A) signal: SV40 polyadenylation signal
   3974..3990    -  protein_bind   lac operator: The lac repressor binds to the lac operator to inhibit transcription in E. coli. This inhibition can be relieved by adding lactose or isopropyl-β-D-thiogalactopyranoside (IPTG). lac repressor encoded by lacI
   3998..4028    -  promoter       lac promoter: promoter for the E. coli lac operon
   4043..4064    -  protein_bind   CAP binding site: CAP binding activates transcription in the presence of cAMP. E. coli catabolite activator protein
   4077..4169    -  CDS            lacI (fragment): lac repressor; lacI; The lac repressor binds to the lac operator to inhibit transcription in E. coli. This inhibition can be relieved by adding lactose or isopropyl-β-D-thiogalactopyranoside (IPTG).
   4352..4940    -  rep_origin     ori: high-copy-number ColE1/pMB1/pBR322/pUC origin of replication
   5111..5971    -  CDS            AmpR: β-lactamase; bla; confers resistance to ampicillin, carbenicillin, and related antibiotics
   5972..6076    -  promoter       AmpR promoter: bla
   6135..6187    -  misc_feature   bom (fragment): basis of mobility region from pBR322
>Addgene plasmid #123592 | pcDNA6-N-3XFLAG-Gsk3b | addgene full sequence | sequence record 244134 | Addgene NGS Result
GACATTGATTATTGACTAGTTATTAATAGTAATCAATTACGGGGTCATTAGTTCATAGCCCATATATGGA
GTTCCGCGTTACATAACTTACGGTAAATGGCCCGCCTGGCTGACCGCCCAACGACCCCCGCCCATTGACG
TCAATAATGACGTATGTTCCCATAGTAACGCCAATAGGGACTTTCCATTGACGTCAATGGGTGGAGTATT
TACGGTAAACTGCCCACTTGGCAGTACATCAAGTGTATCATATGCCAAGTACGCCCCCTATTGACGTCAA
TGACGGTAAATGGCCCGCCTGGCATTATGCCCAGTACATGACCTTATGGGACTTTCCTACTTGGCAGTAC
ATCTACGTATTAGTCATCGCTATTACCATGGTGATGCGGTTTTGGCAGTACATCAATGGGCGTGGATAGC
GGTTTGACTCACGGGGATTTCCAAGTCTCCACCCCATTGACGTCAATGGGAGTTTGTTTTGGCACCAAAA
TCAACGGGACTTTCCAAAATGTCGTAACAACTCCGCCCCATTGACGCAAATGGGCGGTAGGCGTGTACGG
TGGGAGGTCTATATAAGCAGAGCTCTCTGGCTAACTAGAGAACCCACTGCTTACTGGCTTATCGAAATTA
ATACGACTCACTATAGGGAGACCCAAGCTGGCTAGTTAGAGCTCCTTAAGGTTAACGCCACCATGGACTA
CAAAGACGATGACGACAAGTCTAGAGAATTCGGATCCATGTCGGGGCGACCGAGAACCACCTCCTTTGCG
GAGAGCTGCAAGCCAGTGCAGCAGCCTTCAGCTTTTGGTAGCATGAAAGTTAGCAGAGATAAAGATGGCA
GCAAGGTAACCACAGTAGTGGCAACTCCTGGCCAGGGTCCTGACAGGCCACAGGAAGTCAGTTATACAGA
CACGAAAGTGATTGGAAATGGATCATTTGGTGTGGTATATCAAGCCAAACTTTGTGATTCTGGAGAACTG
GTTGCCATCAAGAAAGTTCTACAGGACAAGCGATTTAAGAACCGAGAGCTCCAGATCATGAGAAAGCTAG
ACCACTGTAACATAGTCCGACTGCGGTATTTCTTCTACTCGAGTGGTGAGAAGAAAGATGAGGTCTACCT
TAACCTGGTGCTGGACTATGTTCCGGAGACAGTGTACAGAGTCGCCAGACACTATAGTCGAGCCAAGCAG
ACACTCCCTGTGATCTATGTCAAGTTGTATATGTATCAGCTGTTCAGAAGTCTAGCCTATATCCATTCCT
TTGGAATCTGCCATCGAGACATTAAACCACAGAACCTCTTGTTGGATCCTGATACAGCTGTATTAAAACT
CTGTGACTTTGGAAGTGCAAAGCAGCTGGTCCGAGGAGAGCCCAATGTTTCATATATCTGTTCTCGGTAC
TACAGGGCACCAGAGTTGATCTTTGGAGCCACTGATTACACGTCCAGTATAGATGTATGGTCTGCAGGCT
GTGTGTTGGCTGAATTGTTGCTAGGACAACCAATATTTCCTGGGGACAGTGGTGTGGATCAGTTGGTGGA
AATAATAAAGGTCCTAGGAACACCAACAAGGGAGCAAATTAGAGAAATGAACCCAAATTATACAGAATTC
AAATTCCCTCAAATCAAGGCACATCCTTGGACAAAGGTCTTCCGGCCCCGAACTCCACCAGAGGCAATTG
CACTGTGCAGCCGTCTGCTGGAGTACACACCTACCGCCCGGCTAACACCACTGGAAGCTTGTGCACATTC
ATTTTTCGATGAATTGCGGGACCCAAATGTCAAACTACCAAATGGGCGAGACACACCTGCACTCTTCAAC
TTTACCACTCAAGAACTGTCGAGTAACCCCCCTCTGGCCACCATCCTTATCCCTCCACATGCTCGGATTC
AGGCCGCTGCTTCACCGCCTGCCAACGCCACAGCAGCCTCAGATACTAATGCTGGAGACCGTGGACAGAC
CAATAACGCCGCTTCTGCATCAGCTTCCAACTCCACCTGACTCGAGCCATGGAAGCTTGATATCTAACTG
ACTGAACCGGTGGTACCAAACCCGCTGATCAGCCTCGACTGTGCCTTCTAGTTGCCAGCCATCTGTTGTT
TGCCCCTCCCCCGTGCCTTCCTTGACCCTGGAAGGTGCCACTCCCACTGTCCTTTCCTAATAAAATGAGG
AAATTGCATCGCATTGTCTGAGTAGGTGTCATTCTATTCTGGGGGGTGGGGTGGGGCAGGACAGCAAGGG
GGAGGATTGGGAAGACAATAGCAGGCATGCTGGGGATGCGGTGGGCTCTATGGCTTCTGAGGCGGAAAGA
ACCAGCTGGGGCTCTAGGGGGTATCCCC
[124 nt withheld, positions 2339-2462]
C
[91 nt withheld, positions 2464-2554]
A
[49 nt withheld, positions 2556-2604]
CCTTTGACGTTGGAGTCCACGTTCTTT
[37 nt withheld, positions 2632-2668]
ACCCTATCTCGGTCTATTCTTTTGATTTATAAGGGATTTTGCCGATTTCGGCCTATTGGTTAAAAAATGA
GCTGATTTAACAAAAATTTAACGCGAATTAATTCTGTGGAATGTGTGTCAGTTAGGGTGTGGAAAGTCCC
CAGGCTCCCCAGCAGGCAGAAGTATGCAAAGCATGCATCTCAATTAGTCAGCAACCAGGTGTGGAAAGTC
CCCAGGCTCCCCAGCAGGCAGAAGTATGCAAAGCATGCATCTCAATTAGTCAGCAACCATAGTCCCGCCC
CTAACTCCGCCCATCCCGCCCCTAACTCCGCCCAGTTCCGCCCATTCTCCGCCCCATGGCTGACTAATTT
TTTTTATTTATGCAGAGGCCGAGGCCGCCTCTGCCTCTGAGCTATTCCAGAAGTAGTGAGGAGGCTTTTT
TGGAGGCCTAGGCTTTTGCAAAAAGCTCCCGGGAGCTTGTATATCCATTTTCGGATCTGATCAGCACGTG
TTGACAATTAATCATCGGCATAGTATATCGGCATAGTATAATACGACAAGGTGAGGAACTAAACCATGGC
CAAGCCTTTGTCTCAAGAAGAATCCACCCTCATTGAAAGAGCAACGGCTACAATCAACAGCATCCCCATC
TCTGAAGACTACAGCGTCGCCAGCGCAGCTCTCTCTAGCGACGGCCGCATCTTCACTGGTGTCAATGTAT
ATCATTTTACTGGGGGACCTTGTGCAGAACTCGTGGTGCTGGGCACTGCTGCTGCTGCGGCAGCTGGCAA
CCTGACTTGTATCGTCGCGATCGGAAATGAGAACAGGGGCATCTTGAGCCCCTGCGGACGGTGCCGACAG
GTGCTTCTCGATCTGCATCCTGGGATCAAAGCCATAGTGAAGGACAGTGATGGACAGCCGACGGCAGTTG
GGATTCGTGAATTGCTGCCCTCTGGTTATGTGTGGGAGGGCTAAGCACTTCGTGGCCGAGGAGCAGGACT
GACACGTGCTACGAGATTTCGATTCCACCGCCGCCTTCTATGAAAGGTTGGGCTTCGGAATCGTTTTCCG
GGACGCCGGCTGGATGATCCTCCAGCGCGGGGATCTCATGCTGGAGTTCTTCGCCCACCCCAACTTGTTT
ATTGCAGCTTATAATGGTTACAAATAAAGCAATAGCATCACAAATTTCACAAATAAAGCATTTTTTTCAC
TGCATTCTAGTTGTGGTTTGTCCAAACTCATCAATGTATCTTATCATGTCTGTATACCGTCGACCTCTAG
CTAGAGCTTGGCGTAATCATGGTCATAGCTGTTTCCTGTGTGAAATTGTTATCCGCTCACAATTCCACAC
AACATACGAGCCGGAAGCATAAAGTGTAAAGCCTGGGGTGCCTAATGAGTGAGCTAACTCACATTAATTG
CGTTGCGCTCACTGCCCGCTTTCCAGTCGGGAAACCTGTCGTGCCAGCTGCATTAATGAATCGGCCAACG
CGCGGGGAGAGGCGGTTTGCGTATTGGGCGCTCTTCCGCTTCCTCGCTCACTGACTCGCTGCGCTCGGTC
GTTCGGCTGCGGCGAGCGGTATCAGCTCACTCAAAGGCGGTAATACGGTTATCCACAGAATCAGGGGATA
ACGCAGGAAAGAACATGTGAGCAAAAGGCCAGCAAAAGGCCAGGAACCGTAAAAAGGCCGCGTTGCTGGC
GTTTTTCCATAGGCTCCGCCCCCCTGACGAGCATCACAAAAATCGACGCTCAAGTCAGAGGTGGCGAAAC
CCGACAGGACTATAAAGATACCAGGCGTTTCCCCCTGGAAGCTCCCTCGTGCGCTCTCCTGTTCCGACCC
TGCCGCTTACCGGATACCTGTCCGCCTTTCTCCCTTCGGGAAGCGTGGCGCTTTCTCATAGCTCACGCTG
TAGGTATCTCAGTTCGGTGTAGGTCGTTCGCTCCAAGCTGGGCTGTGTGCACGAACCCCCCGTTCAGCCC
GACCGCTGCGCCTTATCCGGTAACTATCGTCTTGAGTCCAACCCGGTAAGACACGACTTATCGCCACTGG
CAGCAGCCACTGGTAACAGGATTAGCAGAGCGAGGTATGTAGGCGGTGCTACAGAGTTCTTGAAGTGGTG
GCCTAACTACGGCTACACTAGAAGAACAGTATTTGGTATCTGCGCTCTGCTGAAGCCAGTTACCTTCGGA
AAAAGAGTTGGTAGCTCTTGATCCGGCAAACAAACCACCGCTGGTAGCGGTGGTTTTTTTGTTTGCAAGC
AGCAGATTACGCGCAGAAAAAAAGGATCTCAAGAAGATCCTTTGATCTTTTCTACGGGGTCTGACGCTCA
GTGGAACGAAAACTCACGTTAAGGGATTTTGGTCATGAGATTATCAAAAAGGATCTTCACCTAGATCCTT
TTAAATTAAAAATGAAGTTTTAAATCAATCTAAAGTATATATGAGTAAACTTGGTCTGACAGTTACCAAT
GCTTAATCAGTGAGGCACCTATCTCAGCGATCTGTCTATTTCGTTCATCCATAGTTGCCTGACTCCCCGT
CGTGTAGATAACTACGATACGGGAGGGCTTACCATCTGGCCCCAGTGCTGCAATGATACCGCGAGACCCA
CGCTCACCGGCTCCAGATTTATCAGCAATAAACCAGCCAGCCGGAAGGGCCGAGCGCAGAAGTGGTCCTG
CAACTTTATCCGCCTCCATCCAGTCTATTAATTGTTGCCGGGAAGCTAGAGTAAGTAGTTCGCCAGTTAA
TAGTTTGCGCAACGTTGTTGCCATTGCTACAGGCATCGTGGTGTCACGCTCGTCGTTTGGTATGGCTTCA
TTCAGCTCCGGTTCCCAACGATCAAGGCGAGTTACATGATCCCCCATGTTGTGCAAAAAAGCGGTTAGCT
CCTTCGGTCCTCCGATCGTTGTCAGAAGTAAGTTGGCCGCAGTGTTATCACTCATGGTTATGGCAGCACT
GCATAATTCTCTTACTGTCATGCCATCCGTAAGATGCTTTTCTGTGACTGGTGAGTACTCAACCAAGTCA
TTCTGAGAATAGTGTATGCGGCGACCGAGTTGCTCTTGCCCGGCGTCAATACGGGATAATACCGCGCCAC
ATAGCAGAACTTTAAAAGTGCTCATCATTGGAAAACGTTCTTCGGGGCGAAAACTCTCAAGGATCTTACC
GCTGTTGAGATCCAGTTCGATGTAACCCACTCGTGCACCCAACTGATCTTCAGCATCTTTTACTTTCACC
AGCGTTTCTGGGTGAGCAAAAACAGGAAGGCAAAATGCCGCAAAAAAGGGAATAAGGGCGACACGGAAAT
GTTGAATACTCATACTCTTCCTTTTTCAATATTATTGAAGCATTTATCAGGGTTATTGTCTCATGAGCGG
ATACATATTTGAATGTATTTAGAAAAATAAACAAATAGGGGTTCCGCGCACATTTCCCCGAAAAGTGCCA
CCTGACGTCGACGGATCGGGAGATCTCCCGATCCCCTATGGTGCACTCTCAGTACAATCTGCTCTGATGC
CGCATAGTTAAGCCAGTATCTGCTCCCTGCTTGTGTGTTGGAGGTCGCTGAGTAGTGCGCGAGCAAAATT
TAAGCTACAACAAGGCAAGGCTTGACCGACAATTGCATGAAGAATCTGCTTAGGGTTAGGCGTTTTGCGC
TGCTTCGCGATGTACGGGCCAGATATACGCGTT
